>Addgene plasmid #62657 | pAYC | depositor full sequence | sequence record 103214 | pAYC sequence 5846 bps
GTCGACATTGATTATTGACTAGTTATTAATAGTAATCAATTACGGGGTCATTAGTTCATAGCCCATATAT
GGAGTTCCGCGTTACATAACTTACGGTAAATGGCCCGCCTGGCTGACCGCCCAACGACCCCCGCCCATTG
ACGTCAATAATGACGTATGTTCCCATAGTAACGCCAATAGGGACTTTCCATTGACGTCAATGGGTGGACT
ATTTACGGTAAACTGCCCACTTGGCAGTACATCAAGTGTATCATATGCCAAGTACGCCCCCTATTGACGT
CAATGACGGTAAATGGCCCGCCTGGCATTATGCCCAGTACATGACCTTATGGGACTTTCCTACTTGGCAG
TACATCTACGTATTAGTCATCGCTATTACCATGGGTCGAGGTGAGCCCCACGTTCTGCTTCACTCTCCCC
ATCTCCCCCCCCTCCCCACCCCCAATTTTGTATTTATTTATTTTTTAATTATTTTGTGCAGCGATGGGGG
CGGGGGGGGGGGGGGCGCGCGCCAGGCGGGGCGGGGCGGGGCGAGGGGCGGGGCGGGGCGAGGCGGAGAG
GTGCGGCGGCAGCCAATCAGAGCGGCGCGCTCCGAAAGTTTCCTTTTATGGCGAGGCGGCGGCGGCGGCG
GCCCTATAAAAAGCGAAGCGCGCGGCGGGCGGGAGTCGCTGCGTTGCCTTCGCCCCGTGCCCCGCTCCGC
GCCGCCTCGCGCCGCCCGCCCCGGCTCTGACTGACCGCGTTACTCCCACAGGTGAGCGGGCGGGACGGCC
CTTCTCCTCCGGGCTGTAATTAGCGCTTGGTTTAATGACGGCTCGTTTCTTTTCTGTGGCTGCGTGAAAG
CCTTAAAGGGCTCCGGGAGGGCCCTTTGTGCGGGGGGGAGCGGCTCGGGGGGTGCGTGCGTGTGTGTGTG
CGTGGGGAGCGCCGCGTGCGGCCCGCGCTGCCCGGCGGCTGTGAGCGCTGCGGGCGCGGCGCGGGGCTTT
GTGCGCTCCGCGTGTGCGCGAGGGGAGCGCGGCCGGGGGCGGTGCCCCGCGGTGCGGGGGGGCTGCGAGG
GGAACAAAGGCTGCGTGCGGGGTGTGTGCGTGGGGGGGTGAGCAGGGGGTGTGGGCGCGGCGGTCGGGCT
GTAACCCCCCCCTGCACCCCCCTCCCCGAGTTGCTGAGCACGGCCCGGCTTCGGGTGCGGGGCTCCGTGC
GGGGCGTGGCGCGGGGCTCGCCGTGCCGGGCGGGGGGTGGCGGCAGGTGGGGGTGCCGGGCGGGGCGGGG
CCGCCTCGGGCCGGGGAGGGCTCGGGGGAGGGGCGCGGCGGCCCCGGAGCGCCGGCGGCTGTCGAGGCGC
GGCGAGCCGCAGCCATTGCCTTTTATGGTAATCGTGCGAGAGGGCGCAGGGACTTCCTTTGTCCCAAATC
TGGCGGAGCCGAAATCTGGGAGGCGCCGCCGCACCCCCTCTAGCGGGCGCGGGCGAAGCGGTGCGGCGCC
GGCAGGAAGGAAATGGGCGGGGAGGGCCTTCGTGCGTCGCCGCGCCGCCGTCCCCTTCTCCATCTCCAGC
CTCGGGGCTGCCGCAGGGGGACGGCTGCCTTCGGGGGGGACGGGGCAGGGCGGGGTTCGGCTTCTGGCGT
GTGACCGGCGGCTCTAGAGCCTCTGCTAACCATGTTCATGCCTTCTTCTTTTTCCTACAGCTCCTGGGCA
ACGTGCTGGTTGTTGTGCTGTCTCATCATTTTGGCAAAGAATTCGCCACCATGGTGCCCAAGAAGAAGAG
GAAAGTCTCCAACCTGCTGACTGTGCACCAAAACCTGCCTGCCCTCCCTGTGGATGCCACCTCTGATGAA
GTCAGGAAGAACCTGATGGACATGTTCAGGGACAGGCAGGCCTTCTCTGAACACACCTGGAAGATGCTCC
TGTCTGTGTGCAGATCCTGGGCTGCCTGGTGCAAGCTGAACAACAGGAAATGGTTCCCTGCTGAACCTGA
GGATGTGAGGGACTACCTCCTGTACCTGCAAGCCAGAGGCCTGGCTGTGAAGACCATCCAACAGCACCTG
GGCCAGCTCAACATGCTGCACAGGAGATCTGGCCTGCCTCGCCCTTCTGACTCCAATGCTGTGTCCCTGG
TGATGAGGAGAATCAGAAAGGAGAATGTGGATGCTGGGGAGAGAGCCAAGCAGGCCCTGGCCTTTGAACG
CACTGACTTTGACCAAGTCAGATCCCTGATGGAGAACTCTGACAGATGCCAGGACATCAGGAACCTGGCC
TTCCTGGGCATTGCCTACAACACCCTGCTGCGCATTGCCGAAATTGCCAGAATCAGAGTGAAGGACATCT
CCCGCACCGATGGTGGGAGAATGCTGATCCACATTGGCAGGACCAAGACCCTGGTGTCCACAGCTGGTGT
GGAGAAGGCCCTGTCCCTGGGGGTTACCAAGCTGGTGGAGAGATGGATCTCTGTGTCTGGTGTGGCTGAT
GACCCCAACAACTACCTGTTCTGCCGGGTCAGAAAGAATGGTGTGGCTGCCCCTTCTGCCACCTCCCAAC
TGTCCACCCGGGCCCTGGAAGGGATCTTTGAGGCCACCCACCGCCTGATCTATGGTGCCAAGGATGACTC
TGGGCAGAGATACCTGGCCTGGTCTGGCCACTCTGCCAGAGTGGGTGCTGCCAGGGACATGGCCAGGGCT
GGTGTGTCCATCCCTGAAATCATGCAGGCTGGTGGCTGGACCAATGTGAACATTGTGATGAACTACATCA
GAAACCTGGACTCTGAGACTGGGGCCATGGTGAGGCTGCTCGAGGATGGGGACTGAGAATTCACTCCTCA
GGTGCAGGCTGCCTATCAGAAGGTGGTGGCTGGTGTGGCCAATGCCCTGGCTCACAAATACCACTGAGAT
CTTTTTCCCTCTGCCAAAAATTATGGGGACATCATGAAGCCCCTTGAGCATCTGACTTCTGGCTAATAAA
GGAAATTTATTTTCATTGCAATAGTGTGTTGGAATTTTTTGTGTCTCTCACTCGGAAGGACATATGGGAG
GGCAAATCATTTAAAACATCAGAATGAGTATTTGGTTTAGAGTTTGGCAACATATGCCATATGCTGGCTG
CCATGAACAAAGGTGGCTATAAAGAGGTCATCAGTATATGAAACAGCCCCCTGCTGTCCATTCCTTATTC
CATAGAAAAGCCTTGACTTGAGGTTAGATTTTTTTTATATTTTGTTTTGTGTTATTTTTTTCTTTAACAT
CCCTAAAATTTTCCTTACATGTTTTACTAGCCAGATTTTTCCTCCTCTCCTGACTACTCCCAGTCATAGC
TGTCCCTCTTCTCTTATGAAGATCCCTCGACCTGCAGCCCAAGCTTGGCGTAATCATGGTCATAGCTGTT
TCCTGTGTGAAATTGTTATCCGCTCACAATTCCACACAACATACGAGCCGGAAGCATAAAGTGTAAAGCC
TGGGGTGCCTAATGAGTGAGCTAACTCACATTAATTGCGTTGCGCTCACTGCCCGCTTTCCAGTCGGGAA
ACCTGTCGTGCCAGCGGATCCGCATCTCAATTAGTCAGCAACCATAGTCCCGCCCCTAACTCCGCCCATC
CCGCCCCTAACTCCGCCCAGTTCCGCCCATTCTCCGCCCCATGGCTGACTAATTTTTTTTATTTATGCAG
AGGCCGAGGCCGCCTCGGCCTCTGAGCTATTCCAGAAGTAGTGAGGAGGCTTTTTTGGAGGCCTAGGCTT
TTGCAAAAAGCTAACTTGTTTATTGCAGCTTATAATGGTTACAAATAAAGCAATAGCATCACAAATTTCA
CAAATAAAGCATTTTTTTCACTGCATTCTAGTTGTGGTTTGTCCAAACTCATCAATGTATCTTATCATGT
CTGGATCCGCTGCATTAATGAATCGGCCAACGCGCGGGGAGAGGCGGTTTGCGTATTGGGCGCTCTTCCG
CTTCCTCGCTCACTGACTCGCTGCGCTCGGTCGTTCGGCTGCGGCGAGCGGTATCAGCTCACTCAAAGGC
GGTAATACGGTTATCCACAGAATCAGGGGATAACGCAGGAAAGAACATGTGAGCAAAAGGCCAGCAAAAG
GCCAGGAACCGTAAAAAGGCCGCGTTGCTGGCGTTTTTCCATAGGCTCCGCCCCCCTGACGAGCATCACA
AAAATCGACGCTCAAGTCAGAGGTGGCGAAACCCGACAGGACTATAAAGATACCAGGCGTTTCCCCCTGG
AAGCTCCCTCGTGCGCTCTCCTGTTCCGACCCTGCCGCTTACCGGATACCTGTCCGCCTTTCTCCCTTCG
GGAAGCGTGGCGCTTTCTCAATGCTCACGCTGTAGGTATCTCAGTTCGGTGTAGGTCGTTCGCTCCAAGC
TGGGCTGTGTGCACGAACCCCCCGTTCAGCCCGACCGCTGCGCCTTATCCGGTAACTATCGTCTTGAGTC
CAACCCGGTAAGACACGACTTATCGCCACTGGCAGCAGCCACTGGTAACAGGATTAGCAGAGCGAGGTAT
GTAGGCGGTGCTACAGAGTTCTTGAAGTGGTGGCCTAACTACGGCTACACTAGAAGGACAGTATTTGGTA
TCTGCGCTCTGCTGAAGCCAGTTACCTTCGGAAAAAGAGTTGGTAGCTCTTGATCCGGCAAACAAACCAC
CGCTGGTAGCGGTGGTTTTTTTGTTTGCAAGCAGCAGATTACGCGCAGAAAAAAAGGATCTCAAGAAGAT
CCTTTGATCTTTTCTACGGGGTCTGACGCTCAGTGGAACGAAAACTCACGTTAAGGGATTTTGGTCATGA
GATTATCAAAAAGGATCTTCACCTAGATCCTTTTAAATTAAAAATGAAGTTTTAAATCAATCTAAAGTAT
ATATGAGTAAACTTGGTCTGACAGTTACCAATGCTTAATCAGTGAGGCACCTATCTCAGCGATCTGTCTA
TTTCGTTCATCCATAGTTGCCTGACTCCCCGTCGTGTAGATAACTACGATACGGGAGGGCTTACCATCTG
GCCCCAGTGCTGCAATGATACCGCGAGACCCACGCTCACCGGCTCCAGATTTATCAGCAATAAACCAGCC
AGCCGGAAGGGCCGAGCGCAGAAGTGGTCCTGCAACTTTATCCGCCTCCATCCAGTCTATTAATTGTTGC
CGGGAAGCTAGAGTAAGTAGTTCGCCAGTTAATAGTTTGCGCAACGTTGTTGCCATTGCTACAGGCATCG
TGGTGTCACGCTCGTCGTTTGGTATGGCTTCATTCAGCTCCGGTTCCCAACGATCAAGGCGAGTTACATG
ATCCCCCATGTTGTGCAAAAAAGCGGTTAGCTCCTTCGGTCCTCCGATCGTTGTCAGAAGTAAGTTGGCC
GCAGTGTTATCACTCATGGTTATGGCAGCACTGCATAATTCTCTTACTGTCATGCCATCCGTAAGATGCT
TTTCTGTGACTGGTGAGTACTCAACCAAGTCATTCTGAGAATAGTGTATGCGGCGACCGAGTTGCTCTTG
CCCGGCGTCAATACGGGATAATACCGCGCCACATAGCAGAACTTTAAAAGTGCTCATCATTGGAAAACGT
TCTTCGGGGCGAAAACTCTCAAGGATCTTACCGCTGTTGAGATCCAGTTCGATGTAACCCACTCGTGCAC
CCAACTGATCTTCAGCATCTTTTACTTTCACCAGCGTTTCTGGGTGAGCAAAAACAGGAAGGCAAAATGC
CGCAAAAAAGGGAATAAGGGCGACACGGAAATGTTGAATACTCATACTCTTCCTTTTTCAATATTATTGA
AGCATTTATCAGGGTTATTGTCTCATGAGCGGATACATATTTGAATGTATTTAGAAAAATAAACAAATAG
GGGTTCCGCGCACATTTCCCCGAAAAGTGCCACCTG
Features (pLannotate 1.2.2; 18 found; start..end, strand, type, name):
      4..383     +  enhancer       CMV enhancer: human cytomegalovirus immediate early enhancer
    386..661     +  promoter       chicken β-actin promoter: No description available
    662..1670    +  intron         chimeric intron: chimera between introns from chicken β-actin and rabbit β-globin
   1674..1757    +  CDS            HBB (fragment): HBB_COLGU - Experimental evidence at transcript level: Swiss-Prot protein existence level 2. Involved in oxygen transport from the lung to the various peripheral tissues. From Colobus guereza (Mantled guereza) (Eastern black-and-white colobus monkey).
   1758..2783    +  CDS            cre: RECR_BPP1 - Experimental evidence at protein level: Swiss-Prot protein existence level 1. Catalyzes site-specific recombination between two 34-base- pair LOXP sites. Its role is to maintain the phage genome as a monomeric unit-copy plasmid in the lysogenic state. From Escherichia phage P1 (Bacteriophage P1).
   2787..2864    +  CDS            HBB (fragment): HBB_PONPY - Experimental evidence at transcript level: Swiss-Prot protein existence level 2. Involved in oxygen transport from the lung to the various peripheral tissues. From Pongo pygmaeus (Bornean orangutan).
   2935..2990    +  polyA_signal   β-globin poly(A) signal: rabbit β-globin polyadenylation signal (Gil and Proudfoot, 1987)
   3373..3389    -  protein_bind   lac operator: The lac repressor binds to the lac operator to inhibit transcription in E. coli. This inhibition can be relieved by adding lactose or isopropyl-β-D-thiogalactopyranoside (IPTG). lac repressor encoded by lacI
   3397..3427    -  promoter       lac promoter: promoter for the E. coli lac operon
   3442..3463    -  protein_bind   CAP binding site: CAP binding activates transcription in the presence of cAMP. E. coli catabolite activator protein
   3476..3515    -  CDS            lacI (fragment): lac repressor; lacI; The lac repressor binds to the lac operator to inhibit transcription in E. coli. This inhibition can be relieved by adding lactose or isopropyl-β-D-thiogalactopyranoside (IPTG).
   3522..3544    +  promoter       SV40 promoter (fragment): SV40 enhancer and early promoter
   3568..3703    +  rep_origin     SV40 ori: SV40 origin of replication
   3723..3857    +  polyA_signal   SV40 poly(A) signal: SV40 polyadenylation signal
   3859..3913    -  CDS            lacI (fragment): lac repressor; lacI; The lac repressor binds to the lac operator to inhibit transcription in E. coli. This inhibition can be relieved by adding lactose or isopropyl-β-D-thiogalactopyranoside (IPTG).
   4096..4684    -  rep_origin     ori: high-copy-number ColE1/pMB1/pBR322/pUC origin of replication
   4855..5715    -  CDS            AmpR: β-lactamase; bla; confers resistance to ampicillin, carbenicillin, and related antibiotics
   5716..5820    -  promoter       AmpR promoter: bla
