[The description below was written by a language model from this plasmid's Addgene catalogue record and pLannotate feature annotations shown in this document.]
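Description:
pAYC is a 5,846 bp mammalian expression plasmid built on the pCAGGS backbone that drives expression of iCre, a codon-improved version of the bacteriophage P1 Cre recombinase. It is maintained in E. coli as a high-copy plasmid through a ColE1/pUC-type origin and is selected with ampicillin via the β-lactamase gene and its native promoter. The backbone also carries remnants typical of pCAGGS: a lac promoter/operator and CAP binding site, short lacI fragments, and an SV40 origin of replication flanked by a partial SV40 promoter and an SV40 polyadenylation signal. The SV40 origin can support episomal replication in cells that supply large T antigen.

The expression cassette is the composite CAG promoter, annotated here as the human cytomegalovirus immediate early enhancer, the chicken β-actin promoter and a chimeric chicken β-actin/rabbit β-globin intron, which together give strong, broadly active transcription in mammalian cells. The Cre open reading frame (insert recorded as 1,053 bp) sits immediately downstream and is followed by the rabbit β-globin polyadenylation signal. The short "HBB" fragments annotated on either side of the coding sequence are most likely β-globin exon sequences belonging to the pCAGGS cassette rather than intended fusion partners. No epitope tags or reporters are annotated.

Once expressed, the recombinase catalyses site-specific recombination between loxP-type sites. The associated publication describes an improved pronuclear injection-based targeted transgenesis method for generating transgenic mouse lines. This suggests pAYC serves as the Cre source for recombinase-mediated insertion of donor cassettes at a pre-placed landing site, though the record itself states only mammalian iCre expression as its purpose.
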