Addgene plasmid #62657: pAYC
Purpose: Mammalian expression of iCre recombinase from the broadly active CAG promoter/enhancer
Depositing lab: Masato Ohtsuka. Depositing organization: Tokai University. Publication: One-step generation of multiple transgenic mouse lines using an improved Pronuclear Injection-based Targeted Transgenesis (i-PITT). Ohtsuka M, Miura H, Mochida K, Hirose M, Hasegawa A, Ogura A, Mizutani R, Kimura M, Isotani A, Ikawa M, Sato M, Gurumurthy CB. BMC Genomics. 2015 Apr 9;16:274. doi: 10.1186/s12864-015-1432-5. PubMed 25887549.
Backbone
  Vector backbone: pCAGGS
  Total vector size (bp): 5846
  Vector type: Mammalian Expression
Growth in bacteria
  Bacterial resistance: Ampicillin, 100 μg/mL
  Growth temperature: 37°C
  Growth strain: DH5alpha
  Copy number: High Copy
Gene/Insert
  Gene/Insert name: iCre
  Insert size (bp): 1053
Terms and licenses: Academic/Nonprofit Terms; Industry Terms: Not Available to Industry
How to cite: pAYC was a gift from Masato Ohtsuka (Addgene plasmid # 62657 ; http://n2t.net/addgene:62657 ; RRID:Addgene_62657)
