>Addgene plasmid #62657 | pAYC | addgene partial sequence | sequence record 115938 | Bglob-pA-R 5'-ttttggcagagggaaaaaga-3'
GCCACACCAGCCACCACCTTCTGATAGGCAGCCTGCACCTGAGGAGTGAATTCTCAGTCCCCATCCTCGA
GCAGCCTCACCATGGCCCCAGTCTCAGAGTCCAGGTTTCTGATGTAGTTCATCACAATGTTCACATTGGT
CCAGCCACCAGCCTGCATGATTTCAGGGATGGACACACCAGCCCTGGCCATGTCCCTGGCAGCACCCACT
CTGGCAGAGTGGCCAGACCAGGCCAGGTATCTCTGCCCAGAGTCATCCTTGGCACCATAGATCAGGCGGT
GGGTGGCCTCAAAGATCCCTTCCAGGGCCCGGGTGGACAGTTGGGAGGTGGCAGAAGGGGCAGCCACACC
ATTCTTTCTGACCCGGCAGAACAGGTAGTTGTTGGGGTCATCAGCCACACCAGACACAGAGATCCATCTC
TCCACCAGCTTGGTAACCCCCAGGGACAGGGCCTTCTCCACACCAGCTGTGGACACCAGGGTCTTGGTCC
TGCCAATGTGGATCAGCATTCTCCCACCATCGGTGCGGGAGATGTCCTTCACTCTGATTCTGGCAATTTC
GGCAATGCGCAGCAGGGTGTTGTAGGCAATGCCCAGGAAGGCCAGGTTCCTGATGTCCTGGCATCTGTCA
GAGTTCTCCATCAGGGATCTGACTTGGTCAAAGTCAGTGCGTTCAAAGGCCAGGGCCTGCTTGGCTCTCT
CCCCAGCATCCACATTCTCCTTTCTGATTCTCCTCATCACCAGGGACACAGCATTGGAGTCAGAAGGGCG
AGGCAGGCCAGATCTCCTGTGCAGCATGTTGA
