>Addgene plasmid #62657 | pAYC | addgene partial sequence | sequence record 118653 | pCAX-F 5'-CAGCTCCTGGGCAACGTGC-3'
TTCGCCACCATGGTGCCCAAGAAGAAGAGGAAAGTCTCCAACCTGCTGACTGTGCACCAAAACCTGCCTG
CCCTCCCTGTGGATGCCACCTCTGATGAAGTCAGGAAGAACCTGATGGACATGTTCAGGGACAGGCAGGC
CTTCTCTGAACACACCTGGAAGATGCTCCTGTCTGTGTGCAGATCCTGGGCTGCCTGGTGCAAGCTGAAC
AACAGGAAATGGTTCCCTGCTGAACCTGAGGATGTGAGGGACTACCTCCTGTACCTGCAAGCCAGAGGCC
TGGCTGTGAAGACCATCCAACAGCACCTGGGCCAGCTCAACATGCTGCACAGGAGATCTGGCCTGCCTCG
CCCTTCTGACTCCAATGCTGTGTCCCTGGTGATGAGGAGAATCAGAAAGGAGAATGTGGATGCTGGGGAG
AGAGCCAAGCAGGCCCTGGCCTTTGAACGCACTGACTTTGACCAAGTCAGATCCCTGATGGAGAACTCTG
ACAGATGCCAGGACATCAGGAACCTGGCCTTCCTGGGCATTGCCTACAACACCCTGCTGCGCATTGCCGA
AATTGCCAGAATCAGAGTGAAGGACATCTCCCGCACCGATGGTGGGAGAATGCTGATCCACATTGGCAGG
ACCAAGACCCTGGTGTCCACAGCTGGTGTGGAGAAGGCCCTGTCCCTGGGGGTTACCAAGCTGGTGGAGA
GATGGATCTCTGTGTCTGGTGTGGCTGATGACCCCAACAACTACCTGTTCTGCCGGGTCAGAAAGAATGG
TGTGGCTGCCCCTTCTGCCACCTCCCAACTGTCCACCCGGGCCCTGGAAGGGATCTTTGAGGCCACCCAC
CGCCTGATCTATGGTGCCAAGGATGACTCTGG
